Addgene plasmid #198409: pUb FLAG-Human IntS6L
Purpose: Expresses FLAG-tagged human IntS6L
Depositing lab: Jeremy Wilusz. Depositing organization: Baylor College of Medicine. Publication: IntS6 and the Integrator phosphatase module tune the efficiency of select premature transcription termination events. Fujiwara R, Zhai SN, Liang D, Shah AP, Tracey M, Ma XK, Fields CJ, Mendoza-Figueroa MS, Meline MC, Tatomer DC, Yang L, Wilusz JE. Mol Cell. 2023 Nov 14:S1097-2765(23)00902-4. doi: 10.1016/j.molcel.2023.10.035. PubMed 37995689.
Backbone
  Vector backbone: pUb 3xFLAG MCS
  Total vector size (bp): 7464
  Vector type: Insect Expression
Growth in bacteria
  Bacterial resistance: Ampicillin, 100 μg/mL
  Growth temperature: 37°C
  Growth strain: DH5alpha
  Copy number: Unknown
Gene/Insert
  Gene/Insert name: Integrator complex subunit 6 like
  Species: H. sapiens (human)
  Entrez Gene: INTS6L (a.k.a. DDX26B)
  Promoter: Ubi-p63e
  Tag / fusion protein: 3x FLAG (N terminal on backbone)
  Cloning method: Restriction Enzyme; 5′ cloning site SpeI (not destroyed); 3′ cloning site XbaI (not destroyed)
  Sequencing primers: 5′ ccacatctctattttctgcccgc
Terms and licenses: Academic/Nonprofit Terms; Industry Terms: Not Available to Industry
How to cite: pUb FLAG-Human IntS6L was a gift from Jeremy Wilusz (Addgene plasmid # 198409 ; http://n2t.net/addgene:198409 ; RRID:Addgene_198409)
