[The description below was written by a language model from this plasmid's Addgene catalogue record and pLannotate feature annotations shown in this document.]
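Description:
pUb FLAG-Human IntS6L is a 7,464 bp insect-cell expression plasmid built on the pUb 3xFLAG MCS backbone. It is propagated in E. coli through a high-copy ColE1/pUC-type origin and selected with ampicillin via the bla (β-lactamase) gene and its own promoter. The feature table also picks up bacterial remnants typical of pUC-derived vectors: a CAP binding site, lac promoter and operator, and small fragments of lacI, rop, bom and an RSF-type origin. These appear to be backbone leftovers rather than functional parts of the expression cassette.

The payload is the human INTS6L coding sequence (Integrator complex subunit 6 like, also known as DDX26B), cloned between SpeI and XbaI sites that were both retained. According to the catalogue entry, expression is driven by the Drosophila Ubi-p63e (ubiquitin) promoter. This promoter is not annotated in the feature table, but it presumably lies in the unannotated stretch of roughly 2 kb upstream of the tag. A backbone-encoded 3xFLAG epitope sits just upstream of the open reading frame, giving an N-terminally tagged protein suitable for immunoblotting or immunoprecipitation. Transcripts are terminated by the baculoviral OpIE-2 polyadenylation signal. A V5 tag sequence is annotated shortly after the INTS6L coding region, but the record does not list it as a fusion tag, so whether it is translated in frame with the insert cannot be determined.

The stated purpose is to express FLAG-tagged human IntS6L. The associated study concerns IntS6 and the Integrator phosphatase module in premature transcription termination, so the plasmid is most likely used to test the human paralog in insect cells.
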