Features (pLannotate 1.2.2; 15 found; start..end, strand, type, name):
     32..53      +  protein_bind   CAP binding site: CAP binding activates transcription in the presence of cAMP. E. coli catabolite activator protein
     68..98      +  promoter       lac promoter: promoter for the E. coli lac operon
    106..122     +  protein_bind   lac operator: The lac repressor binds to the lac operator to inhibit transcription in E. coli. This inhibition can be relieved by adding lactose or isopropyl-β-D-thiogalactopyranoside (IPTG). lac repressor encoded by lacI
   2174..2190    -  misc_feature   MCS (fragment): pUC18/19 multiple cloning site
   2207..2272    +  CDS            3xFLAG: three tandem FLAG® epitope tags, followed by an enterokinase cleavage site
   2285..4864    +  CDS            INTS6L: INT6L_HUMAN - Also known as DDX26B. Experimental evidence at protein level: Swiss-Prot protein existence level 1. From Homo sapiens (Human).
   4890..4931    +  CDS            V5 tag: epitope tag from simian virus 5
   4976..5105    +  polyA_signal   OpIE-2 poly(A) signal: immediate-early gene 2 from the Orgyia pseudotsugata multicapsid nucleopolyhedrovirus; baculovirus polyadenylation signal
   5114..5181    -  rep_origin     RSF ori (fragment): Plasmids containing the RSF 1030 origin of replication can be propagated in E. coli cells that contain additional plasmids with compatible origins.
   5201..5252    -  misc_feature   bom (fragment): basis of mobility region from pBR322
   5354..5389    -  CDS            rop (fragment): Rop protein, which maintains plasmids at low copy number; rop
   5484..5588    +  promoter       AmpR promoter: bla
   5589..6449    +  CDS            AmpR: β-lactamase; bla; confers resistance to ampicillin, carbenicillin, and related antibiotics
   6620..7208    +  rep_origin     ori: high-copy-number ColE1/pMB1/pBR322/pUC origin of replication
   7391..19      +  CDS            lacI (fragment) (across the origin): lac repressor; lacI; The lac repressor binds to the lac operator to inhibit transcription in E. coli. This inhibition can be relieved by adding lactose or isopropyl-β-D-thiogalactopyranoside (IPTG).
>Addgene plasmid #198409 | pUb FLAG-Human IntS6L | addgene full sequence | sequence record 390000 | Addgene NGS Result
ACTGGAAAGCGGGCAGTGAGCGCAACGCAATTAATGTGAGTTAGCTCACTCATTAGGCACCCCAGGCTTT
ACACTTTATGCTTCCGGCTCGTATGTTGTGTGGAATTGTGAGCGGATAACAATTTCACACAGGAAACAGC
TATGACCATGATTACGCCAAGCTTTGTCGCCGGAACGCAGCGACAGAGATTCCAATGTGTCCGTATCTTT
CAGGCTTTTGCCCTTCAGTTCCAGACGAAGCGACTGGCGATTCGCGTGTGGGGTCTGCTTCAGGGTCTTG
TGAATTAGGGCGCGCAGATCGCCGATGGGCGTGGCGCCGGAGGGCACCTTCACCTTGCCGTACGGCTTGC
TGTTCTTCGCGTTCAAAATCTCCAGCTCCATTTTGCTTTCGGTGCGCTTGCAATCAGTACTGTCCAAAAT
CGAAAATCGCCGAACCGTAGTGTGACCGTGCGGGGCTCTGCGAAAATAAACTTTTTTAGGTATATGGCCA
CACACGGGGAAAGCACAGTGGATTATATGTTTTAATATTATAATATGCAGGTTTTCATTACTTATCCAGA
TGTAAGCCCACTTAAAGCGATTTAACAATTATTTGCCGAAAGAGTATAAACAAATTTCACTTAAAAATGG
ATTAAGAAAAGCTAGCTTGTGTAAGATTATGCGCAGCGTTGCCAGATAGCTCCATTTAAAACACTTCAAA
AACAATAAGTTTTGAAAATATATACATAAATAGCAGTCGTTGCCGCAACGCTCAACACATCACACTTTTA
AAACACCCTTTACCTACACAGAATTACTTTTTAAATTTCCAGTCAAGCTGCGAGTTTCAAAATTATAGCC
GGTAGAGAAGACAGTGCTATTTCAAAAGCAAACTAACAAGGGTCTTAAATTCCAAAACACCAATCCTAAC
AAGCCTTGGACTTTTGTAAGTTTAGATCAAAGGTGGCATTGCATTCAATGTCATGGTAAGAAGTAGGTCG
TCTAGGTAGAAATCCTCATTCAGCCGGTCAAGTCAGTACGAGAAAGGTCTCAATTTGAAATTGTCTTAAA
AATATTTTATTGTTTTGTACTGTGGTGAGTTTAAACGAAAAACACAAAAAAAAAGTGATACACAGAAATC
ATAAAAAATTTTAATACAAGGTATTCGTACGTATCAAAAACATTTCGGCACAATTTTTTTTCTCTGTACT
AAAGTGTTACGAACACTACGGTATTTTTTAGTGATTTTCAACGGACACCGAAGGTATATAAACAGCGTTC
GCGAACGGTCGCCTTCAAAACCAATTGACATTTGCAGCAGCAAGTACAAGTAGAAAGTAAAGCGCAATCA
GCGAAAAATTTATACTTAATTGTTGGTGATTAAAGTACAATTAAAAGAACATTCTCGAAAGTCACAAGAA
ACGTAAGTTTTTAACTCGCTGTTACCAATTAGTAATAAGAGCAACAAGACGTTGAGTAATTTCAAGAAAA
ACTGCATTTCAAGGTCTTTGTTCGGCCATTTTTTTTTATTCAACGCTCTACGTAATTACAAAATAAGAAA
TTGGCAGCCACGCATCTTGTTTTCCCAATGAATTGGCATCAAAACGCAAACAAATCTATAAATAAAACTT
GCGTGTTGATTTTCGCCAAGATTTATTGGCAAATTGTGAAATTCGCAGTGACGCATTTGAAAATTCGAGA
AATCACGAACGCACTCGATCGAGCATTTGTGTGCATGTTATTAGTTAGTTGTTTAGTTAATTGAAGTATT
TTACCAACGAAATCCACTTATTTTTAGCTGAAATAGAGTAGGTTGCTTAAACAAAGCCACGTCTGAAAAT
TTCTTATTGCTTGTAGTTGTGACGTCACCATATACACACAAAATAATGTGTATGCATGCATTTCAGCTGT
GTATATATACATGCACACACTCGCAACACGAAAACGATGACGAAGCAACGGAACAAAGGTTTCTCAACTA
CCCTTTGTTCCCTGTTTCTTCGCTTTCCTTTGTTCCAATATTCGTAGAGGGTTAATAGGGGTTTCTCAAC
AAAGTTGGCGTCGATAAATAAGTTTCCCATTTTTATTCCCCAGCCAGGAAGTTAGTTTCAATAGTTTTGT
AATTTCAACGAAACTCATTTGATTTCGTACTAATTTTCCACATCTCTATTTTCTGCCCGCAGAATAATCC
AAACTGCAGGTCGACTCTAGCTAGAGGAAGCTTATGGACTACAAAGACCATGACGGTGATTATAAAGATC
ATGATATCGATTACAAGGATGACGATGACAAGGATCCACTAGTCCCCATCCTGCTGTTCCTCATAGACAC
GTCCGCCTCTATGAACCAGCGCACTGACCTGGGCACCTCTTATTTGGACATTGCCAAAGGCGCTGTGGAG
TTATTCTTGAAGCTGCGCGCCCGGGACCCGGCCAGCCGTGGAGACAGGTACATGCTGGTCACCTACGACG
AACCCCCGTACTGCATCAAGGCTGGTTGGAAGGAAAATCATGCAACATTCATGAGCGAACTAAAAAATCT
TCAGGCTTCTGGACTGACTACTCTCGGTCAGGCTCTAAGATCCTCATTTGATTTGTTAAATCTCAATAGA
TTAATATCTGGAATAGACAATTATGGACAGGGGAGAAATCCATTTTTTTTAGAACCATCTATTTTAATTA
CCATCACAGATGGAAACAAGTTAACAAGTACTGCTGGTGTTCAAGAAGAGCTCCATCTTCCTTTGAATTC
CCCTCTGCCTGGAAGTGAACTAACCAAAGAACCTTTTCGTTGGGATCAAAGGTTATTTGCCCTGGTGTTG
CGTTTGCCTGGAGTGGCTTCTACCGAACCAGAGCAACTAGGGAGCGTACCAACTGATGAATCTGCCATCA
CACAGATGTGTGAAGTCACAGGAGGTCGCTCCTACTGTGTGAGAACACAAAGAATGTTGAATCAATGTTT
AGAATCTCTAGTTCAAAAAGTTCAGAGTGGTGTAGTTATTAATTTTGAAAAAACAGGACCAGATCCACTT
CCTATTGGAGAAGATGGACTTATGGATTCATCCAGGCCAAGCAATTCATTTGCTGCTCAGCCATGGCATA
GTTGTCATAAACTCATTTATGTACGACCTAACTCTAAAACTGGTGTTCCTGTTGGACATTGGCCAATTCC
AGAATCTTTTTGGCCAGATCAGAATTTACCTTCACTACCTCCACGAACATCTCATCCTGTTGTGAGGTTC
TCCTGTGTAGATTGTGAGCCAATGGTAATAGACAAACTTCCTTTTGACAAATATGAACTTGAACCTTCGC
CCTTAACTCAGTATATCTTGGAACGAAAGTCTCCCCATACCTGCTGGCAGGTATTTGTTACTAGCAGTGG
AAAGTACAATGAACTTGGATATCCATTTGGTTATTTAAAAGCCAGTACAACTTTAACTTGTGTAAACCTC
TTTGTGATGCCTTACAACTACCCAGTTTTACTTCCTCTTTTAGATGACTTGTTTAAAGTTCACAAGCTTA
AGCCAAATCTGAAGTGGCGACAGGCTTTTGACAGCTACTTAAAAACTCTGCCTCCATACTACCTATTAAC
CAAACTAGAGTCAGAACGAATACTAGCATCAGTGGGGAAGAAACCTCCCCAGGAAATTGGAATTAAAGTG
AAAAATCATTCTGGAGGTGGCATGTCCTTGACTCACAATAAAAATTTTAGAAAACTATTGAAAGAAATCA
CAGGGGAAACTGCACTTAGACTGACAGAATTGAACACCAAAGAATTTGCTGGCTTCCAAATTGGGCTCTT
AAACAAGGATTTGAAACCTCAGACATACAGAAATGCTTATGATATTCCCCGTAGAGGTCTTTTAGACCAG
CTGACCAGAATGAGATCCAATCTGCTGAAAACGCACAAGTTTATTGTTGGACAAGATGAAGATTCCCTTC
ATAGTGTTCCAGTTGCACAAATGGGTAACTATCAGGAATATCTGAAGACATTGGCTTCTCCACTGCGAGA
GATTGATCCAGACCAACCCAAAAGACTGCATACTTTTGGCAATCCGTTTAAACAAGATAAGAAGGGAATG
ATGATTGATGAAGCAGATGAGTTTGTAGCAGGGCCACAAAACAAAGTGAAACGTCCAGGGGAACCCAACA
GTCCTATGTCATCTAAGAGAAGGCGGAGTATGTCCCTGCTGTTGAGGAAACCACAAACACCACCTACTGT
AACTAACCATGTGGGCGGAAAGGGACCACCCTCAGCCTCGTGGTTCCCATCTTATCCAAACCTCATAAAA
CCCACCCTTGTACATACAGATGCTACTATCATTCACGATGGCCATGAGGAGAAGATGGAAAATGGTCAGA
TCACACCTGATGGCTTCCTGTCAAAATCTGCTCCATCAGAGCTTATAAATATGACAGGAGATCTTATGCC
ACCCAACCAAGTGGATTCTCTGTCTGACGACTTCACAAGTCTCAGCAAAGATGGGCTGATTCAAAAACCT
GGTAGTAACGCATTTGTAGGAGGAGCCAAAAACTGCAGTCTCTCCGTAGATGACCAAAAAGACCCAGTAG
CATCTACTTTGGGAGCTATGCCAAATACATTACAAATCACTCCTGCTATGGCACAAGGAATCAATGCTGA
TATAAAACATCAATTAATGAAGGAAGTTCGAAAGTTTGGTCGAAAATATGAAAGAATTTTCATTTTGCTT
GAAGAAGTGCAAGGACCTCTGGAGATGAAGAAACAGTTTGTTGAATTTACCATCAAGGAAGCCGCAAGGT
TTAAAAGACGAGTCCTAATTCAGTACCTTGAGAAGGTACTAGAAAAAATAAATTCCCACCACCTTCACAA
CAACATTAGTCACATCAACAGCAGATCATCATGTTAATCTAGAGGGCCCGCGGTTCGAAGGTAAGCCTAT
CCCTAACCCTCTCCTCGGTCTCGATTCTACGCGTACCGGTCATCATCACCATCACCATTGAGTTTATCTG
ACTAAATCTTAGTTTGTATTGTCATGTTTTAATACAATATGTTATGTTTAAATATGTTTTTAATAAATTT
TATAAAATAATTTCAACTTTTATTGTAACAACATTGTCCATTTACACACTCCTTTCAAGCGCGTGGGATC
GATGCTCACTCAAAGGCGGTAATACGGTTATCCACAGAATCAGGGGATAACGCAGGAAAGAACATGTGAG
CCATATGGGCCCATGTGAGCCATATGGTGCACTCTCAGTACAATCTGCTCTGATGCCGCATAGTTAAGCC
AGCCCCGACACCCGCCAACACCCGCTGACGCGCCCTGACGGGCTTGTCTGCTCCCGGCATCCGCTTACAG
ACAAGCTGTGACCGTCTCCGGGAGCTGCATGTGTCAGAGGTTTTCACCGTCATCACCGAAACGCGCGAGA
CGAAAGGGCCTCGTGATACGCCTATTTTTATAGGTTAATGTCATGATAATAATGGTTTCTTAGACGTCAG
GTGGCACTTTTCGGGGAAATGTGCGCGGAACCCCTATTTGTTTATTTTTCTAAATACATTCAAATATGTA
TCCGCTCATGAGACAATAACCCTGATAAATGCTTCAATAATATTGAAAAAGGAAGAGTATGAGTATTCAA
CATTTCCGTGTCGCCCTTATTCCCTTTTTTGCGGCATTTTGCCTTCCTGTTTTTGCTCACCCAGAAACGC
TGGTGAAAGTAAAAGATGCTGAAGATCAGTTGGGTGCACGAGTGGGTTACATCGAACTGGATCTCAACAG
CGGTAAGATCCTTGAGAGTTTTCGCCCCGAAGAACGTTTTCCAATGATGAGCACTTTTAAAGTTCTGCTA
TGTGGCGCGGTATTATCCCGTATTGACGCCGGGCAAGAGCAACTCGGTCGCCGCATACACTATTCTCAGA
ATGACTTGGTTGAGTACTCACCAGTCACAGAAAAGCATCTTACGGATGGCATGACAGTAAGAGAATTATG
CAGTGCTGCCATAACCATGAGTGATAACACTGCGGCCAACTTACTTCTGACAACGATCGGAGGACCGAAG
GAGCTAACCGCTTTTTTGCACAACATGGGGGATCATGTAACTCGCCTTGATCGTTGGGAACCGGAGCTGA
ATGAAGCCATACCAAACGACGAGCGTGACACCACGATGCCTGTAGCAATGGCAACAACGTTGCGCAAACT
ATTAACTGGCGAACTACTTACTCTAGCTTCCCGGCAACAATTAATAGACTGGATGGAGGCGGATAAAGTT
GCAGGACCACTTCTGCGCTCGGCCCTTCCGGCTGGCTGGTTTATTGCTGATAAATCTGGAGCCGGTGAGC
GTGGGTCTCGCGGTATCATTGCAGCACTGGGGCCAGATGGTAAGCCCTCCCGTATCGTAGTTATCTACAC
GACGGGGAGTCAGGCAACTATGGATGAACGAAATAGACAGATCGCTGAGATAGGTGCCTCACTGATTAAG
CATTGGTAACTGTCAGACCAAGTTTACTCATATATACTTTAGATTGATTTAAAACTTCATTTTTAATTTA
AAAGGATCTAGGTGAAGATCCTTTTTGATAATCTCATGACCAAAATCCCTTAACGTGAGTTTTCGTTCCA
CTGAGCGTCAGACCCCGTAGAAAAGATCAAAGGATCTTCTTGAGATCCTTTTTTTCTGCGCGTAATCTGC
TGCTTGCAAACAAAAAAACCACCGCTACCAGCGGTGGTTTGTTTGCCGGATCAAGAGCTACCAACTCTTT
TTCCGAAGGTAACTGGCTTCAGCAGAGCGCAGATACCAAATACTGTTCTTCTAGTGTAGCCGTAGTTAGG
CCACCACTTCAAGAACTCTGTAGCACCGCCTACATACCTCGCTCTGCTAATCCTGTTACCAGTGGCTGCT
GCCAGTGGCGATAAGTCGTGTCTTACCGGGTTGGACTCAAGACGATAGTTACCGGATAAGGCGCAGCGGT
CGGGCTGAACGGGGGGTTCGTGCACACAGCCCAGCTTGGAGCGAACGACCTACACCGAACTGAGATACCT
ACAGCGTGAGCTATGAGAAAGCGCCACGCTTCCCGAAGGGAGAAAGGCGGACAGGTATCCGGTAAGCGGC
AGGGTCGGAACAGGAGAGCGCACGAGGGAGCTTCCAGGGGGAAACGCCTGGTATCTTTATAGTCCTGTCG
GGTTTCGCCACCTCTGACTTGAGCGTCGATTTTTGTGATGCTCGTCAGGGGGGCGGAGCCTATGGAAAAA
CGCCAGCAACGCGGCCTTTTTACGGTTCCTGGCCTTTTGCTGGCCTTTTGCTCACATGTTCTTTCCTGCG
TTATCCCCTGATTCTGTGGATAACCGTATTACCGCCTTTGAGTGAGCTGATACCGCTCGCCGCAGCCGAA
CGACCGAGCGCAGCGAGTCAGTGAGCGAGGAAGCGGAAGAGCGCCCAATACGCAAACCGCCTCTCCCCGC
GCGTTGGCCGATTCATTAATGCAGCTGGCACGACAGGTTTCCCG
